Addgene plasmid #207506: pIG-829_HA-GD2-28z_CAR_JUN_Retroviral
Purpose: This plasmid can be used to generate retrovirus.
Depositing lab: Alexander Marson. Depositing organization: J. David Gladstone Institutes. Publication: Modular pooled discovery of synthetic knockin sequences to program durable cell therapies. Blaeschke F, Chen YY, Apathy R, Daniel B, Chen AY, Chen PA, Sandor K, Zhang W, Li Z, Mowery CT, Yamamoto TN, Nyberg WA, To A, Yu R, Bueno R, Kim MC, Schmidt R, Goodman DB, Feuchtinger T, Eyquem J, Jimmie Ye C, Carnevale J, Satpathy AT, Shifrut E, Roth TL, Marson A. Cell. 2023 Sep 14;186(19):4216-4234.e33. doi: 10.1016/j.cell.2023.08.013. PubMed 37714135.
Backbone
  Vector backbone: PMSGV
  Vector type: Retroviral
Growth in bacteria
  Bacterial resistance: Ampicillin, 100 μg/mL
  Growth temperature: 30°C
  Growth strain: NEB Stable
  Copy number: High Copy
Gene/Insert
  Gene/Insert name: JUN, HA-GD2-28z_CAR
  Species: H. sapiens (human)
  Entrez Gene: JUN (a.k.a. AP-1, AP1, c-Jun, cJUN, p39)
  Cloning method: Unknown
Resource information
  A portion of this plasmid was derived from a plasmid made by: HA-GD2-28z CAR sequence and MSGV backbone were provided by Crystal Mackall/Robbie Majzner.
Terms and licenses: Academic/Nonprofit Terms; Industry Terms: Not Available to Industry
Depositor comments: Please visit https://doi.org/10.1101/2022.07.27.501186 for bioRxiv preprint.
How to cite: pIG-829_HA-GD2-28z_CAR_JUN_Retroviral was a gift from Alexander Marson (Addgene plasmid # 207506 ; http://n2t.net/addgene:207506 ; RRID:Addgene_207506)
