[The description below was written by a language model from this plasmid's Addgene catalogue record and pLannotate feature annotations shown in this document.]
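Description:
pIG-829_HA-GD2-28z_CAR_JUN_Retroviral is a gammaretroviral transfer plasmid of about 8.8 kb built on the MSGV backbone and intended for producing retrovirus that delivers a chimeric antigen receptor together with the human transcription factor JUN. In bacteria it is maintained through a high-copy ColE1/pUC-type origin and selected with ampicillin via the β-lactamase gene. The remaining bacterial annotations (fragments of rop, bom, lacZα, TcR and lacI, plus a lac promoter/operator) are cloning-vector remnants with no evident role in the payload.

The viral cassette is bounded by 5' and 3' long terminal repeats of murine embryonic stem cell virus. Downstream of the 5' LTR lie the MMLV Ψ packaging signal, a truncated gag segment lacking its start codon, and a pol region carrying the splice acceptor. These elements support packaging of the genomic RNA and expression of a spliced transcript. No internal promoter is annotated, so expression appears to be driven from the 5' LTR. The plasmid carries no complete gag, pol or env genes, so these must be supplied in trans for packaging.

The payload begins with the full JUN (c-Jun/AP-1) coding sequence, followed by the CAR. The CAR annotations comprise a mouse kappa light-chain variable region, a stretch matching human IgG1 that likely covers further binder and spacer sequence, a CD28 fragment and the CD3ζ (CD247) signalling domain, consistent with the "28z" name. The short gap between JUN and the CAR is unannotated, and the record does not state how the two proteins are separated. The CAR sequence and backbone came from another laboratory. The associated publication concerns synthetic sequences for programming durable cell therapies, but the record gives no more specific purpose than retrovirus production.
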