Features (pLannotate 1.2.2; 22 found; start..end, strand, type, name):
    171..1031    -  CDS            AmpR: β-lactamase; bla; confers resistance to ampicillin, carbenicillin, and related antibiotics
   1032..1136    -  promoter       AmpR promoter: bla
   1231..1266    +  CDS            rop (fragment): Rop protein, which maintains plasmids at low copy number; rop
   1368..1467    +  misc_feature   bom (fragment): basis of mobility region from pBR322
   1473..1622    -  CDS            lacZα (fragment): LacZα fragment of β-galactosidase; lacZ fragment
   1622..1823    -  CDS            TcR (fragment): tetracycline efflux protein; tet; confers resistance to tetracycline
   1824..1922    +  CDS            env (fragment): murine leukemia virus gPr80 envelope polyprotein precursor; env; proteolytically cleaved into gp70SU and p15TM subunits
   1964..2480    +  LTR            5' LTR: 5' long terminal repeat from murine embryonic stem cell virus
   2611..2909    +  misc_feature   MMLV Ψ (fragment): packaging signal of Moloney murine leukemia virus (MMLV)
   2981..3390    +  CDS            gag (truncated) (fragment): truncated Moloney murine leukemia virus (MMLV) gag gene lacking the start codon
   3400..3770    +  misc_feature   pol region: Moloney murine leukemia virus (MMLV) pol region containing the splice acceptor site
   3787..4779    +  CDS            JUN: JUN_HUMAN - Experimental evidence at protein level: Swiss-Prot protein existence level 1. Transcription factor that recognizes and binds to the enhancer heptamer motif 5'-TGA[CG]TCA-3' (PubMed:10995748, PubMed:22083952). Promotes activity of NR5A1 when phosphorylated by HIPK3 leading to increased steroidogenic gene expression upon cAMP signaling pathway stimulation (PubMed:17210646). Involved in activated KRAS-mediated transcriptional activation of USP28 in colorectal cancer (CRC) cells (PubMed:24623306). Binds to the USP28 promoter in colorectal cancer (CRC) cells (PubMed:24623306). From Homo
   4960..5298    +  CDS            KV2A7_MOUSE: Experimental evidence at protein level: Swiss-Prot protein existence level 1. From Mus musculus (Mouse).
   5344..6426    +  CDS            IGG1_HUMAN (fragment): Experimental evidence at protein level: Swiss-Prot protein existence level 1. Immunoglobulins, also known as antibodies, are membrane-bound or secreted glycoproteins produced by B lymphocytes. In the recognition phase of humoral immunity, the membrane-bound immunoglobulins serve as receptors which, upon binding of a specific antigen, trigger the clonal expansion and differentiation of B lymphocytes into immunoglobulins- secreting plasma cells. Secreted immunoglobulins mediate the effector phase of humoral immunity, which results in the elimination of bound antigens (PubMed:22158414, PubMed:201
   6448..6768    +  CDS            CD28 (fragment): CD28_HUMAN - Experimental evidence at protein level: Swiss-Prot protein existence level 1. Involved in T-cell activation, the induction of cell proliferation and cytokine production and promotion of T-cell survival. Enhances the production of IL4 and IL10 in T-cells in conjunction with TCR/CD3 ligation and CD40L costimulation (PubMed:8617933). Isoform 3 enhances CD40L-mediated activation of NF-kappa-B and kinases MAPK8 and PAK2 in T-cells (PubMed:15067037). From Homo sapiens (Human).
   6769..7104    +  CDS            CD247 (fragment): CD3Z_HUMAN - Also known as CD3Z, T3Z, TCRZ. Experimental evidence at protein level: Swiss-Prot protein existence level 1. Part of the TCR-CD3 complex present on T-lymphocyte cell surface that plays an essential role in adaptive immune response. When antigen presenting cells (APCs) activate T-cell receptor (TCR), TCR- mediated signals are transmitted across the cell membrane by the CD3 chains CD3D, CD3E, CD3G and CD3Z. All CD3 chains contain immunoreceptor tyrosine-based activation motifs (ITAMs) in their cytoplasmic domain. Upon TCR engagement, these motifs become phosphorylated by Src family
   7157..7671    +  LTR            3' LTR: 3' long terminal repeat from murine embryonic stem cell virus
   7843..7859    -  protein_bind   lac operator: The lac repressor binds to the lac operator to inhibit transcription in E. coli. This inhibition can be relieved by adding lactose or isopropyl-β-D-thiogalactopyranoside (IPTG). lac repressor encoded by lacI
   7867..7897    -  promoter       lac promoter: promoter for the E. coli lac operon
   7912..7933    -  protein_bind   CAP binding site: CAP binding activates transcription in the presence of cAMP. E. coli catabolite activator protein
   7946..8038    -  CDS            lacI (fragment): lac repressor; lacI; The lac repressor binds to the lac operator to inhibit transcription in E. coli. This inhibition can be relieved by adding lactose or isopropyl-β-D-thiogalactopyranoside (IPTG).
   8221..8809    -  rep_origin     ori: high-copy-number ColE1/pMB1/pBR322/pUC origin of replication
>Addgene plasmid #207506 | pIG-829_HA-GD2-28z_CAR_JUN_Retroviral | addgene full sequence | sequence record 412347 | Addgene NGS Result
GAAGATCCTTTGATCTTTTCTACGGGGTCTGACGCTCAGTGGAACGAAAACTCACGTTAAGGGATTTTGG
TCATGAGATTATCAAAAAGGATCTTCACCTAGATCCTTTTAAATTAAAAATGAAGTTTTAAATCAATCTA
AAGTATATATGAGTAAACTTGGTCTGACAGTTACCAATGCTTAATCAGTGAGGCACCTATCTCAGCGATC
TGTCTATTTCGTTCATCCATAGTTGCCTGACTCCCCGTCGTGTAGATAACTACGATACGGGAGGGCTTAC
CATCTGGCCCCAGTGCTGCAATGATACCGCGAGACCCACGCTCACCGGCTCCAGATTTATCAGCAATAAA
CCAGCCAGCCGGAAGGGCCGAGCGCAGAAGTGGTCCTGCAACTTTATCCGCCTCCATCCAGTCTATTAAT
TGTTGCCGGGAAGCTAGAGTAAGTAGTTCGCCAGTTAATAGTTTGCGCAACGTTGTTGCCATTGCTACAG
GCATCGTGGTGTCACGCTCGTCGTTTGGTATGGCTTCATTCAGCTCCGGTTCCCAACGATCAAGGCGAGT
TACATGATCCCCCATGTTGTGCAAAAAAGCGGTTAGCTCCTTCGGTCCTCCGATCGTTGTCAGAAGTAAG
TTGGCCGCAGTGTTATCACTCATGGTTATGGCAGCACTGCATAATTCTCTTACTGTCATGCCATCCGTAA
GATGCTTTTCTGTGACTGGTGAGTACTCAACCAAGTCATTCTGAGAATAGTGTATGCGGCGACCGAGTTG
CTCTTGCCCGGCGTCAATACGGGATAATACCGCGCCACATAGCAGAACTTTAAAAGTGCTCATCATTGGA
AAACGTTCTTCGGGGCGAAAACTCTCAAGGATCTTACCGCTGTTGAGATCCAGTTCGATGTAACCCACTC
GTGCACCCAACTGATCTTCAGCATCTTTTACTTTCACCAGCGTTTCTGGGTGAGCAAAAACAGGAAGGCA
AAATGCCGCAAAAAAGGGAATAAGGGCGACACGGAAATGTTGAATACTCATACTCTTCCTTTTTCAATAT
TATTGAAGCATTTATCAGGGTTATTGTCTCATGAGCGGATACATATTTGAATGTATTTAGAAAAATAAAC
AAATAGGGGTTCCGCGCACATTTCCCCGAAAAGTGCCACCTGACGTCTAAGAAACCATTATTATCATGAC
ATTAACCTATAAAAATAGGCGTATCACGAGGCCCTTTCGTCTCGCGCGTTTCGGTGATGACGGTGAAAAC
CTCTGACACATGCAGCTCCCGGAGACGGTCACAGCTTGTCTGTAAGCGGATGCCGGGAGCAGACAAGCCC
GTCAGGGCGCGTCAGCGGGTGTTGGCGGGTGTCGGGGCTGGCTTAACTATGCGGCATCAGAGCAGATTGT
ACTGAGAGTGCACCATATGCGGTGTGAAATACCGCACAGATGCGTAAGGAGAAAATACCGCATCAGGCGC
CATTCGCCATTCAGGCTGCGCAACTGTTGGGAAGGGCGATCGGTGCGGGCCTCTTCGCTATTACGCCAGC
TGGCGAAAGGGGGATGTGCTGCAAGGCGATTAAGTTGGGTAACGCCAGGGTTTTCCCAGTCACGACGTTG
TAAAACGACGGCGCAAGGAATGGTGCATGCAAGGAGATGGCGCCCAACAGTCCCCCGGCCACGGGGCCTG
CCACCATACCCACGCCGAAACAAGCGCTCATGAGCCCGAAGTGGCGAGCCCGATCTTCCCCATCGGTGAT
GTCGGCGATATAGGCGCCAGCAACCGCACCTGTGGCGCCGGTGATGCCGGCCACGATGCGTCCGGCGTAG
AGGCGATTAGTCCAATTTGTTAAAGACAGGATATCAGTGGTCCAGGCTCTAGTTTTGACTCAACAATATC
ACCAGCTGAAGCCTATAGAGTACGAGCCATAGATAAAATAAAAGATTTTATTTAGTCTCCAGAAAAAGGG
GGGAATGAAAGACCCCACCTGTAGGTTTGGCAAGCTAGCTTAAGTAACGCCATTTTGCAAGGCATGGAAA
ATACATAACTGAGAATAGAGAAGTTCAGATCAAGGTTAGGAACAGAGAGACAGCAGAATATGGGCCAAAC
AGGATATCTGTGGTAAGCAGTTCCTGCCCCGGCTCAGGGCCAAGAACAGATGGTCCCCAGATGCGGTCCC
GCCCTCAGCAGTTTCTAGAGAACCATCAGATGTTTCCAGGGTGCCCCAAGGACCTGAAATGACCCTGTGC
CTTATTTGAACTAACCAATCAGTTCGCTTCTCGCTTCTGTTCGCGCGCTTCTGCTCCCCGAGCTCAATAA
AAGAGCCCACAACCCCTCACTCGGCGCGCCAGTCCTCCGATAGACTGCGTCGCCCGGGTACCCGTATTCC
CAATAAAGCCTCTTGCTGTTTGCATCCGAATCGTGGACTCGCTGATCCTTGGGAGGGTCTCCTCAGATTG
ATTGACTGCCCACCTCGGGGGTCTTTCATTTGGAGGTTCCACCGAGATTTGGAGACCCCTGCCCAGGGAC
CACCGACCCCCCCGCCGGGAGGTAAGCTGGCCAGCGGTCGTTTCGTGTCTGTCTCTGTCTTTGTGCGTGT
TTGTGCCGGCATCTAATGTTTGCGCCTGCGTCTGTACTAGTTAGCTAACTAGCTCTGTATCTGGCGGACC
CGTGGTGGAACTGACGAGTTCGGAACACCCGGCCGCAACCCTGGGAGACGTCCCAGGGACTTCGGGGGCC
GTTTTTGTGGCCCGACCTGAGTCCTAAAATCCCGATCGTTTAGGACTCTTTGGTGCACCCCCCTTAGAGG
AGGGATATGTGGTTCTGGTAGGAGACGAGAACCTAAAACAGTTCCCGCCTCCGTCTGAATTTTTGCTTTC
GGTTTGGGACCGAAGCCGCGCCGCGCGTCTTGTCTGCTGCAGCATCGTTCTGTGTTGTCTCTGTCTGACT
GTGTTTCTGTATTTGTCTGAAAATATGGGCCCGGGCTAGCCTGTTACCACTCCCTTAAGTTTGACCTTAG
GTCACTGGAAAGATGTCGAGCGGATCGCTCACAACCAGTCGGTAGATGTCAAGAAGAGACGTTGGGTTAC
CTTCTGCTCTGCAGAATGGCCAACCTTTAACGTCGGATGGCCGCGAGACGGCACCTTTAACCGAGACCTC
ATCACCCAGGTTAAGATCAAGGTCTTTTCACCTGGCCCGCATGGACACCCAGACCAGGTCCCCTACATCG
TGACCTGGGAAGCCTTGGCTTTTGACCCCCCTCCCTGGGTCAAGCCCTTTGTACACCCTAAGCCTCCGCC
TCCTCTTCCTCCATCCGCCCCGTCTCTCCCCCTTGAACCTCCTCGTTCGACCCCGCCTCGATCCTCCCTT
TATCCAGCCCTCACTCCTTCTCTAGGCGCCCCCATATGGCCATATGAGATCTTATATGGGGCACCCCCGC
CCCTTGTAAACTTCCCTGACCCTGACATGACAAGAGTTACTAACAGCCCCTCTCTCCAAGCTCACTTACA
GGCTCTCTACTTAGTCCAGCACGAAGTCTGGAGACCTCTGGCGGCAGCCTACCAAGAACAACTGGACCGA
CCGGTGGTACCTCACCCTTACCGAGTCGGCGACACAGTGTGGGTCCGCCGACACCAGACTAAGAACCTAG
AACCTCGCTGGAAAGGACCTTACACAGTCCTGCTGACCACCCCCACCGCCCTCAAAGTAGACGGCATCGC
AGCTTGGATACACGCCGCCCACGTGAAGGCTGCCGACCCCGGGGGTGGACCATCCTCTAGCCCTCGAGCC
GCCACCATGACCGCGAAAATGGAGACAACATTTTACGATGACGCTCTTAATGCGTCCTTTCTGCCATCAG
AATCCGGCCCATACGGATATAGCAATCCGAAAATATTGAAGCAATCTATGACATTGAATCTTGCTGATCC
TGTCGGTTCCTTGAAACCTCATCTGCGGGCAAAGAATTCCGATCTGTTGACTAGCCCAGATGTAGGACTC
CTGAAACTCGCATCCCCTGAACTCGAACGGCTCATTATACAATCAAGTAATGGACATATTACGACGACCC
CTACTCCTACGCAATTTCTTTGTCCTAAGAATGTCACCGACGAACAAGAAGGTTTTGCAGAAGGGTTTGT
ACGGGCATTGGCGGAGCTTCATTCACAAAATACCCTGCCTAGTGTGACCTCTGCCGCTCAACCAGTGAAT
GGAGCTGGAATGGTCGCCCCTGCCGTTGCAAGCGTTGCCGGCGGAAGTGGATCTGGCGGGTTTAGTGCAT
CACTTCATTCTGAACCACCAGTGTATGCCAATCTGTCCAATTTTAATCCCGGAGCCCTCTCATCTGGAGG
AGGCGCCCCTTCTTATGGTGCAGCGGGACTTGCGTTCCCTGCACAGCCACAACAACAACAACAACCCCCT
CATCATTTGCCACAACAAATGCCTGTCCAACATCCACGCCTGCAAGCTCTCAAAGAAGAACCCCAAACCG
TCCCTGAAATGCCAGGGGAAACCCCACCACTTTCACCGATTGATATGGAATCTCAAGAAAGAATAAAAGC
CGAAAGAAAACGTATGCGCAATCGGATAGCCGCGTCAAAATGTCGCAAGCGCAAACTCGAACGGATTGCA
CGCTTGGAAGAGAAGGTTAAGACTCTGAAGGCGCAAAATTCTGAACTTGCTTCAACCGCTAATATGCTGC
GAGAGCAAGTCGCCCAATTGAAGCAAAAGGTAATGAATCATGTGAATAGCGGATGTCAGCTGATGCTCAC
TCAACAACTGCAGACTTTCAGGGCTAAGAGAGGTTCAGGATCTGGAGGCGGCTCGGGGGGAGGAACCGGT
GCTGGAAGTGGTGAGGGCAGGGGATCTCTCCTTACTTGTGGCGACGTGGAGGAGAACCCCGGCCCCATGG
AATTCGGCCTGAGCTGGCTGTTCCTGGTGGCCATCCTGAAGGGCGTGCAGTGCAGCAGAGACATCCTGCT
GACCCAGACCCCTCTGAGCCTGCCTGTGTCTCTGGGCGATCAGGCCAGCATCAGCTGCAGATCCAGCCAG
AGCCTGGTGCACCGGAACGGCAACACCTACCTGCACTGGTATCTGCAGAAGCCCGGCCAGAGCCCCAAGC
TGCTGATCCACAAGGTGTCCAACCGGTTCAGCGGCGTGCCCGACAGATTTTCTGGCAGCGGCTCCGGCAC
CGACTTCACCCTGAAGATCAGCCGGGTGGAAGCCGAGGACCTGGGCGTGTACTTCTGCAGCCAGTCCACC
CACGTGCCCCCCCTGACATTTGGCGCCGGAACAAAGCTGGAACTGAAGGGGGGAGGCGGATCTGGCGGCG
GAGGAAGTGGCGGAGGGGGATCTGAAGTGAAGCTGCAGCAGTCCGGCCCCAGCCTGGTGGAACCTGGCGC
CTCTGTGATGATCTCCTGCAAGGCCAGCGGCAGCTCCTTCACCGGCTACAACATGAACTGGGTGCGCCAG
AACATCGGCAAGAGCCTGGAATGGATCGGCGCCATCGACCCCTACTACGGCGGCACCAGCTACAACCAGA
AGTTCAAGGGCAGAGCCACCCTGACCGTGGACAAGAGCAGCAGCACCGCCTACATGCACCTGAAGTCCCT
GACCAGCGAGGACAGCGCCGTGTACTACTGCGTGTCCGGCATGAAGTACTGGGGCCAGGGCACAAGCGTG
ACCGTGTCTAGCGCCAAGACCACCCCCCCTAGCGTGTACGGAAGAGTGACAGTGTCCTCTGCCGAGCCCA
AGAGCTGCGACAAGACCCACACCTGTCCCCCTTGTCCTGCCCCTCCTGTTGCAGGCCCTTCCGTGTTCCT
GTTCCCCCCAAAGCCCAAGGACACACTGATGATCAGCAGAACCCCCGAAGTGACCTGCGTGGTGGTGGAC
GTGTCCCACGAGGACCCAGAAGTGAAGTTCAATTGGTACGTGGACGGCGTGGAAGTGCACAACGCCAAGA
CAAAGCCCAGAGAGGAACAGTACCAAAGCACCTACCGGGTGGTGTCCGTGCTGACCGTGCTGCATCAGGA
TTGGCTGAACGGCAAAGAGTACAAGTGCAAAGTGTCCAACAAGGCCCTGCCTGCCCCCATCGAGAAAACC
ATCAGCAAGGCCAAGGGCCAGCCCCGCGAACCCCAGGTGTACACACTGCCCCCTAGCAGGGACGAGCTGA
CCAAGAACCAGGTGTCCCTGACATGCCTCGTGAAGGGCTTCTACCCCTCCGATATCGCCGTGGAATGGGA
GAGCAACGGCCAGCCCGAGAACAACTACAAGACAACCCCTCCCGTGCTGGACAGCGACGGCTCATTCTTC
CTGTACAGCAAGCTGACAGTGGATAAGTCCCGGTGGCAGCAGGGCAACGTGTTCAGCTGCTCCGTGATGC
ACGAGGCCCTGCACAACCACTACACCCAGAAAAGCCTGTCCCTGAGCCCCGGCAAGAAGGACCCCAAAGC
GGCCGCAATTGAAGTTATGTATCCTCCTCCTTACCTAGACAATGAGAAGAGCAATGGAACCATTATCCAT
GTGAAAGGGAAACACCTTTGTCCAAGTCCCCTATTTCCCGGACCTTCTAAGCCCTTTTGGGTGCTGGTGG
TGGTTGGGGGAGTCCTGGCTTGCTATAGCTTGCTAGTAACAGTGGCCTTTATTATTTTCTGGGTGAGGAG
TAAGAGGAGCAGGCTCCTGCACAGTGACTACATGAACATGACTCCCCGCCGCCCCGGGCCCACCCGCAAG
CATTACCAGCCCTATGCCCCACCACGCGACTTCGCAGCCTATCGCTCCAGAGTGAAGTTCAGCAGGAGCG
CAGACGCCCCCGCGTACCAGCAGGGCCAGAACCAGCTCTATAACGAGCTCAATCTAGGACGAAGAGAGGA
GTACGATGTTTTGGACAAGAGACGTGGCCGGGACCCTGAGATGGGGGGAAAGCCGAGAAGGAAGAACCCT
CAGGAAGGCCTGTACAATGAACTGCAGAAAGATAAGATGGCGGAGGCCTACAGTGAGATTGGGATGAAAG
GCGAGCGCCGGAGGGGCAAGGGGCACGATGGCCTTTACCAGGGTCTCAGTACAGCCACCAAGGACACCTA
CGACGCCCTTCACATGCAGGCCCTGCCCCCTCGCTAAGGATCCGATAAAATAAAAGATTTTATTTAGTCT
CCAGAAAAAGGGGGGAATGAAAGACCCCACCTGTAGGTTTGGCAAGCTAGCTTAAGTAACGCCATTTTGC
AAGGCATGGAAAATACATAACTGAGAATAGAGAAGTTCAGATCAAGGTTAGGAACAGAGAGACAGCAGAA
TATGGGCCAAACAGGATATCTGTGGTAAGCAGTTCCTGCCCCGGCTCAGGGCCAAGAACAGATGGTCCCC
AGATGCGGTCCCGCCCTCAGCAGTTTCTAGAGAACCATCAGATGTTTCCAGGGTGCCCCAAGGACCTGAA
ATGACCCTGTGCCTTATTTGAACTAACCAATCAGTTCGCTTCTCGCTTCTGTTCGCGCGCTTCTGCTCCC
CGAGCTCAATAAAAGAGCCCACAACCCCTCACTCGGCGCGCCAGTCCTCCGATAGACTGCGTCGCCCGGG
TACCCGTGTATCCAATAAACCCTCTTGCAGTTGCATCCGACTTGTGGTCTCGCTGTTCCTTGGGAGGGTC
TCCTCTGAGTGATTGACTACCCGTCAGCGGGGGTCTTTCATGGGTAACAGTTTCTTGAAGTTGGAGAACA
ACATTCTGAGGGTAGGAGTCGAATATTAAGTAATCCTGACTCAATTAGCCACTGTTTTGAATCCACATAC
TCCAATACTCCTGAAATCCATCGATGGAGTTCATTATGGACAGCGCAGAAAGAGCTGGGGAGAATTGTGA
AATTGTTATCCGCTCACAATTCCACACAACATACGAGCCGGAAGCATAAAGTGTAAAGCCTGGGGTGCCT
AATGAGTGAGCTAACTCACATTAATTGCGTTGCGCTCACTGCCCGCTTTCCAGTCGGGAAACCTGTCGTG
CCAGCTGCATTAATGAATCGGCCAACGCGCGGGGAGAGGCGGTTTGCGTATTGGGCGCTCTTCCGCTTCC
TCGCTCACTGACTCGCTGCGCTCGGTCGTTCGGCTGCGGCGAGCGGTATCAGCTCACTCAAAGGCGGTAA
TACGGTTATCCACAGAATCAGGGGATAACGCAGGAAAGAACATGTGAGCAAAAGGCCAGCAAAAGGCCAG
GAACCGTAAAAAGGCCGCGTTGCTGGCGTTTTTCCATAGGCTCCGCCCCCCTGACGAGCATCACAAAAAT
CGACGCTCAAGTCAGAGGTGGCGAAACCCGACAGGACTATAAAGATACCAGGCGTTTCCCCCTGGAAGCT
CCCTCGTGCGCTCTCCTGTTCCGACCCTGCCGCTTACCGGATACCTGTCCGCCTTTCTCCCTTCGGGAAG
CGTGGCGCTTTCTCATAGCTCACGCTGTAGGTATCTCAGTTCGGTGTAGGTCGTTCGCTCCAAGCTGGGC
TGTGTGCACGAACCCCCCGTTCAGCCCGACCGCTGCGCCTTATCCGGTAACTATCGTCTTGAGTCCAACC
CGGTAAGACACGACTTATCGCCACTGGCAGCAGCCACTGGTAACAGGATTAGCAGAGCGAGGTATGTAGG
CGGTGCTACAGAGTTCTTGAAGTGGTGGCCTAACTACGGCTACACTAGAAGAACAGTATTTGGTATCTGC
GCTCTGCTGAAGCCAGTTACCTTCGGAAAAAGAGTTGGTAGCTCTTGATCCGGCAAACAAACCACCGCTG
GTAGCGGTGGTTTTTTTGTTTGCAAGCAGCAGATTACGCGCAGAAAAAAAGGATCTCAA
